Addgene plasmid #126464: pcDNA6.2 EmGFP hAQP4(M23)
Purpose: Expresses human AQP4 (isoform M23) as an EmGFP fusion protein in mammalian cells
Depositing lab: Markus Reindl. Depositing organization: Medical University of Innsbruck. Publication: Complement activating antibodies to myelin oligodendrocyte glycoprotein in neuromyelitis optica and related disorders. Mader S, Gredler V, Schanda K, Rostasy K, Dujmovic I, Pfaller K, Lutterotti A, Jarius S, Di Pauli F, Kuenz B, Ehling R, Hegen H, Deisenhammer F, Aboul-Enein F, Storch MK, Koson P, Drulovic J, Kristoferitsch W, Berger T, Reindl M. J Neuroinflammation. 2011 Dec 28;8:184. doi: 10.1186/1742-2094-8-184. PubMed 22204662.
Backbone
  Vector backbone: pcDNA 6.2 C-EmGFP
  Backbone manufacturer: Invitrogen
  Total vector size (bp): 6720
  Vector type: Mammalian Expression
  Selectable markers: Blasticidin
Growth in bacteria
  Bacterial resistance: Ampicillin, 100 μg/mL
  Growth temperature: 37°C
  Growth strain: DH5alpha
  Copy number: High Copy
Gene/Insert
  Gene/Insert name: Aquaporin 4 (alt name: AQP4 M23 isoform)
  Species: H. sapiens (human)
  Entrez Gene: AQP4 (a.k.a. MIWC, MLC4, WCH4, hAQP4)
  Tag / fusion protein: EmGFP (C terminal on insert)
  Cloning method: TOPO Cloning
  Sequencing primers: 5′ T7
Terms and licenses: Academic/Nonprofit Terms; Industry Terms: Not Available to Industry
How to cite: pcDNA6.2 EmGFP hAQP4(M23) was a gift from Markus Reindl (Addgene plasmid # 126464 ; http://n2t.net/addgene:126464 ; RRID:Addgene_126464)
