[The description below was written by a language model from this plasmid's Addgene catalogue record and pLannotate feature annotations shown in this document.]
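Description:
pcDNA6.2 EmGFP hAQP4(M23) is a 6,720 bp mammalian expression plasmid built on the Invitrogen pcDNA 6.2 C-EmGFP backbone, into which the coding sequence for the M23 isoform of human aquaporin-4 (AQP4) was inserted by TOPO cloning. It is propagated in E. coli as a high-copy plasmid through a ColE1/pUC-type origin and selected with ampicillin via the β-lactamase gene. An f1 origin is also present, which can support production of single-stranded DNA. For selection in mammalian cells the vector carries a blasticidin S deaminase (BSD) gene placed behind both the SV40 enhancer/early promoter and the bacterial EM7 promoter and terminated by the SV40 polyadenylation signal, so blasticidin resistance can be expressed in either host. The short bleomycin-resistance, lacI, bGH poly(A) and HIV LTR hits in the automated annotation are small fragments, most likely backbone remnants or incidental matches rather than functional parts.

The expression cassette is driven by the human cytomegalovirus immediate early enhancer and promoter, followed by a T7 promoter that also serves as the sequencing primer site. The AQP4 open reading frame lies between attB1 and attB2 sites and is followed by mammalian codon-optimised Emerald GFP, which the record describes as a C-terminal fusion tag on AQP4. The HSV thymidine kinase polyadenylation signal ends the transcript. AQP4 is a water channel important for brain water homeostasis, and the green fluorescent tag allows transfected cells and the fusion protein to be visualised directly. The associated publication concerns autoantibodies in neuromyelitis optica and related disorders, which suggests use in cell-based assays for antibody detection, although the record itself states only mammalian expression of the fusion protein.
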