Features (pLannotate 1.2.2; 25 found; start..end, strand, type, name):
      1..380     +  enhancer       CMV enhancer: human cytomegalovirus immediate early enhancer
    381..584     +  promoter       CMV promoter: human cytomegalovirus (CMV) immediate early promoter
    580..613     +  LTR            5' LTR (truncated) (fragment): truncated 5' long terminal repeat (LTR) from HIV-1
    629..647     +  promoter       T7 promoter: promoter for bacteriophage T7 RNA polymerase
    681..705     +  protein_bind   attB1: mutant version of attB; recombination site for the Gateway® BP reaction BP Clonase™
    720..1625    +  CDS            AQP4 (fragment): AQP4_HUMAN - Experimental evidence at protein level: Swiss-Prot protein existence level 1. Forms a water-specific channel (PubMed:7559426, PubMed:8601457, PubMed:19383790). Plays an important role in brain water homeostasis and in glymphatic solute transport. Required for a normal rate of water exchange across the blood brain interface. Required for normal levels of cerebrospinal fluid influx into the brain cortex and parenchyma along paravascular spaces that surround penetrating arteries, and for normal drainage of interstitial fluid along paravenous drainage pathways. Thereby, it is required
   1639..1663    -  protein_bind   attB2: mutant version of attB; recombination site for the Gateway® BP reaction BP Clonase™
   1677..2396    +  CDS            EmGFP: Emerald GFP mammalian codon-optimized
   2468..2516    +  polyA_signal   HSV TK poly(A) signal: herpes simplex virus thymidine kinase polyadenylation signal (Cole and Stacy, 1985)
   2607..2623    -  polyA_signal   bGH poly(A) signal (fragment): bovine growth hormone polyadenylation signal
   2718..3146    +  rep_origin     f1 ori (sequence partly withheld): f1 bacteriophage origin of replication; arrow indicates direction of (+) strand synthesis
   3160..3489    +  promoter       SV40 promoter: SV40 enhancer and early promoter
   3537..3584    +  promoter       EM7 promoter: synthetic bacterial promoter&nbsp
   3603..4001    +  CDS            BSD: blasticidin S deaminase; Aspergillus terreus BSD; confers resistance to blasticidin
   4002..4029    +  CDS            BleoR (fragment): antibiotic-binding protein; Sh ble from Streptoalloteichus hindustanus; confers resistance to bleomycin, phleomycin, and Zeocin™
   4039..4164    +  CDS            ble (fragment): BLE_KLEPN - Experimental evidence at protein level: Swiss-Prot protein existence level 1. Binding protein with a strong affinity to the bleomycin family of antibiotics. Binds to CL990; an antimitotic-antibiotic compound. From Klebsiella pneumoniae.
   4159..4280    +  polyA_signal   SV40 poly(A) signal: SV40 polyadenylation signal
   4353..4369    -  protein_bind   lac operator: The lac repressor binds to the lac operator to inhibit transcription in E. coli. This inhibition can be relieved by adding lactose or isopropyl-β-D-thiogalactopyranoside (IPTG). lac repressor encoded by lacI
   4377..4407    -  promoter       lac promoter: promoter for the E. coli lac operon
   4422..4443    -  protein_bind   CAP binding site: CAP binding activates transcription in the presence of cAMP. E. coli catabolite activator protein
   4456..4548    -  CDS            lacI (fragment): lac repressor; lacI; The lac repressor binds to the lac operator to inhibit transcription in E. coli. This inhibition can be relieved by adding lactose or isopropyl-β-D-thiogalactopyranoside (IPTG).
   4731..5319    -  rep_origin     ori: high-copy-number ColE1/pMB1/pBR322/pUC origin of replication
   5490..6350    -  CDS            AmpR: β-lactamase; bla; confers resistance to ampicillin, carbenicillin, and related antibiotics
   6351..6455    -  promoter       AmpR promoter: bla
   6514..6566    -  misc_feature   bom (fragment): basis of mobility region from pBR322
>Addgene plasmid #126464 | pcDNA6.2 EmGFP hAQP4(M23) | addgene full sequence | sequence record 244970 | Addgene NGS Result
GACATTGATTATTGACTAGTTATTAATAGTAATCAATTACGGGGTCATTAGTTCATAGCCCATATATGGA
GTTCCGCGTTACATAACTTACGGTAAATGGCCCGCCTGGCTGACCGCCCAACGACCCCCGCCCATTGACG
TCAATAATGACGTATGTTCCCATAGTAACGCCAATAGGGACTTTCCATTGACGTCAATGGGTGGAGTATT
TACGGTAAACTGCCCACTTGGCAGTACATCAAGTGTATCATATGCCAAGTACGCCCCCTATTGACGTCAA
TGACGGTAAATGGCCCGCCTGGCATTATGCCCAGTACATGACCTTATGGGACTTTCCTACTTGGCAGTAC
ATCTACGTATTAGTCATCGCTATTACCATGGTGATGCGGTTTTGGCAGTACATCAATGGGCGTGGATAGC
GGTTTGACTCACGGGGATTTCCAAGTCTCCACCCCATTGACGTCAATGGGAGTTTGTTTTGGCACCAAAA
TCAACGGGACTTTCCAAAATGTCGTAACAACTCCGCCCCATTGACGCAAATGGGCGGTAGGCGTGTACGG
TGGGAGGTCTATATAAGCAGAGCTCTCTGGCTAACTAGAGAACCCACTGCTTACTGGCTTATCGAAATTA
ATACGACTCACTATAGGGAGACCCAAGCTGGCTAGTTAAGCTGAGCATCAACAAGTTTGTACAAAAAAGC
AGGCTCCGAATTCGCCCTTATCATGGTGGCTTTCAAAGGGGTCTGGACTCAAGCTTTCTGGAAAGCAGTC
ACAGCGGAATTTCTGGCCATGCTTATTTTTGTTCTCCTCAGCCTGGGATCCACCATCAACTGGGGTGGAA
CAGAAAAGCCTTTACCGGTCGACATGGTTCTCATCTCCCTTTGCTTTGGACTCAGCATTGCAACCATGGT
GCAGTGCTTTGGCCATATCAGCGGTGGCCACATCAACCCTGCAGTGACTGTGGCCATGGTGTGCACCAGG
AAGATCAGCATCGCCAAGTCTGTCTTCTACATCGCAGCCCAGTGCCTGGGGGCCATCATTGGAGCAGGAA
TCCTCTATCTGGTCACACCTCCCAGTGTGGTGGGAGGCCTGGGAGTCACCATGGTTCATGGAAATCTTAC
CGCTGGTCATGGTCTCCTGGTTGAGTTGATAATCACATTTCAATTGGTGTTTACTATCTTTGCCAGCTGT
GATTCCAAACGGACTGACGTCACTGGCTCAATAGCTTTAGCAATTGGATTTTCTGTTGCAATTGGACATT
TATTTGCAATCAATTATACTGGTGCCAGCATGAATCCCGCCCGATCCTTTGGACCTGCAGTTATCATGGG
AAATTGGGAAAACCATTGGATATATTGGGTTGGGCCCATCATAGGAGCTGTCCTCGCTGGTGGCCTTTAT
GAGTATGTCTTCTGTCCAGATGTTGAATTCAAACGTCGTTTTAAAGAAGCCTTCAGCAAAGCTGCCCAGC
AAACAAAAGGAAGCTACATGGAGGTGGAGGACAACAGGAGTCAGGTAGAGACGGATGACCTGATTCTAAA
ACCTGGAGTGGTGCATGTGATTGACGTTGACCGGGGAGAGGAGAAGAAGGGGAAAGACCAATCTGGAGAG
GTATTGTCTTCAGTAAAGGGCGAATTCGACCCAGCTTTCTTGTACAAAGTGGTTGATGCTGTTAACATGG
TGAGCAAGGGCGAGGAGCTGTTCACCGGGGTGGTGCCCATCCTGGTCGAGCTGGACGGCGACGTAAACGG
CCACAAGTTCAGCGTGTCCGGCGAGGGCGAGGGCGATGCCACCTACGGCAAGCTGACCCTGAAGTTCATC
TGCACCACCGGCAAGCTGCCCGTGCCCTGGCCCACCCTCGTGACCACCTTCACCTACGGCGTGCAGTGCT
TCGCCCGCTACCCCGACCACATGAAGCAGCACGACTTCTTCAAGTCCGCCATGCCCGAAGGCTACGTCCA
GGAGCGCACCATCTTCTTCAAGGACGACGGCAACTACAAGACCCGCGCCGAGGTGAAGTTCGAGGGCGAC
ACCCTGGTGAACCGCATCGAGCTGAAGGGCATCGACTTCAAGGAGGACGGCAACATCCTGGGGCACAAGC
TGGAGTACAACTACAACAGCCACAAGGTCTATATCACCGCCGACAAGCAGAAGAACGGCATCAAGGTGAA
CTTCAAGACCCGCCACAACATCGAGGACGGCAGCGTGCAGCTCGCCGACCACTACCAGCAGAACACCCCC
ATCGGCGACGGCCCCGTGCTGCTGCCCGACAACCACTACCTGAGCACCCAGTCCGCCCTGAGCAAAGACC
CCAACGAGAAGCGCGATCACATGGTCCTGCTGGAGTTCGTGACCGCCGCCGGGATCACTCTCGGCATGGA
CGAGCTGTACAAGTAATGATAAGTTTAAACGGGGGAGGCTAACTGAAACACGGAAGGAGACAATACCGGA
AGGAACCCGCGCTATGACGGCAATAAAAAGACAGAATAAAACGCACGGGTGTTGGGTCGTTTGTTCATAA
ACGCGGGGTTCGGTCCCAGGGCTGGCACTCTGTCGATACCCCACCGAGACCCCATTGGGGCCAATACGCC
CGCGTTTCTTCCTTTTCCCCACCCCACCCCCCAAGTTCGGGTGAAGGCCCAGGGCTCGCAGCCAACGTCG
GGGCGGCAGGCCCTGCCATAGCAGATCTGCGCAGCTGGGGCTCTAGGGGGTATCCCC
[124 nt withheld, positions 2718-2841]
C
[91 nt withheld, positions 2843-2933]
A
[49 nt withheld, positions 2935-2983]
CCTTTGACGTTGGAGTCCACGTTCTTT
[37 nt withheld, positions 3011-3047]
ACCCTATCTCGGTCTATTCTTTTGATTTATAAGGGATTTTGCCGATTTCGGCCTATTGGTTAAAAAATGA
GCTGATTTAACAAAAATTTAACGCGAATTAATTCTGTGGAATGTGTGTCAGTTAGGGTGTGGAAAGTCCC
CAGGCTCCCCAGCAGGCAGAAGTATGCAAAGCATGCATCTCAATTAGTCAGCAACCAGGTGTGGAAAGTC
CCCAGGCTCCCCAGCAGGCAGAAGTATGCAAAGCATGCATCTCAATTAGTCAGCAACCATAGTCCCGCCC
CTAACTCCGCCCATCCCGCCCCTAACTCCGCCCAGTTCCGCCCATTCTCCGCCCCATGGCTGACTAATTT
TTTTTATTTATGCAGAGGCCGAGGCCGCCTCTGCCTCTGAGCTATTCCAGAAGTAGTGAGGAGGCTTTTT
TGGAGGCCTAGGCTTTTGCAAAAAGCTCCCGGGAGCTTGTATATCCATTTTCGGATCTGATCAGCACGTG
TTGACAATTAATCATCGGCATAGTATATCGGCATAGTATAATACGACAAGGTGAGGAACTAAACCATGGC
CAAGCCTTTGTCTCAAGAAGAATCCACCCTCATTGAAAGAGCAACGGCTACAATCAACAGCATCCCCATC
TCTGAAGACTACAGCGTCGCCAGCGCAGCTCTCTCTAGCGACGGCCGCATCTTCACTGGTGTCAATGTAT
ATCATTTTACTGGGGGACCTTGTGCAGAACTCGTGGTGCTGGGCACTGCTGCTGCTGCGGCAGCTGGCAA
CCTGACTTGTATCGTCGCGATCGGAAATGAGAACAGGGGCATCTTGAGCCCCTGCGGACGGTGCCGACAG
GTGCTTCTCGATCTGCATCCTGGGATCAAAGCCATAGTGAAGGACAGTGATGGACAGCCGACGGCAGTTG
GGATTCGTGAATTGCTGCCCTCTGGTTATGTGTGGGAGGGCTAAGCACTTCGTGGCCGAGGAGCAGGACT
GACACGTGCTACGAGATTTCGATTCCACCGCCGCCTTCTATGAAAGGTTGGGCTTCGGAATCGTTTTCCG
GGACGCCGGCTGGATGATCCTCCAGCGCGGGGATCTCATGCTGGAGTTCTTCGCCCACCCCAACTTGTTT
ATTGCAGCTTATAATGGTTACAAATAAAGCAATAGCATCACAAATTTCACAAATAAAGCATTTTTTTCAC
TGCATTCTAGTTGTGGTTTGTCCAAACTCATCAATGTATCTTATCATGTCTGTATACCGTCGACCTCTAG
CTAGAGCTTGGCGTAATCATGGTCATAGCTGTTTCCTGTGTGAAATTGTTATCCGCTCACAATTCCACAC
AACATACGAGCCGGAAGCATAAAGTGTAAAGCCTGGGGTGCCTAATGAGTGAGCTAACTCACATTAATTG
CGTTGCGCTCACTGCCCGCTTTCCAGTCGGGAAACCTGTCGTGCCAGCTGCATTAATGAATCGGCCAACG
CGCGGGGAGAGGCGGTTTGCGTATTGGGCGCTCTTCCGCTTCCTCGCTCACTGACTCGCTGCGCTCGGTC
GTTCGGCTGCGGCGAGCGGTATCAGCTCACTCAAAGGCGGTAATACGGTTATCCACAGAATCAGGGGATA
ACGCAGGAAAGAACATGTGAGCAAAAGGCCAGCAAAAGGCCAGGAACCGTAAAAAGGCCGCGTTGCTGGC
GTTTTTCCATAGGCTCCGCCCCCCTGACGAGCATCACAAAAATCGACGCTCAAGTCAGAGGTGGCGAAAC
CCGACAGGACTATAAAGATACCAGGCGTTTCCCCCTGGAAGCTCCCTCGTGCGCTCTCCTGTTCCGACCC
TGCCGCTTACCGGATACCTGTCCGCCTTTCTCCCTTCGGGAAGCGTGGCGCTTTCTCATAGCTCACGCTG
TAGGTATCTCAGTTCGGTGTAGGTCGTTCGCTCCAAGCTGGGCTGTGTGCACGAACCCCCCGTTCAGCCC
GACCGCTGCGCCTTATCCGGTAACTATCGTCTTGAGTCCAACCCGGTAAGACACGACTTATCGCCACTGG
CAGCAGCCACTGGTAACAGGATTAGCAGAGCGAGGTATGTAGGCGGTGCTACAGAGTTCTTGAAGTGGTG
GCCTAACTACGGCTACACTAGAAGAACAGTATTTGGTATCTGCGCTCTGCTGAAGCCAGTTACCTTCGGA
AAAAGAGTTGGTAGCTCTTGATCCGGCAAACAAACCACCGCTGGTAGCGGTGGTTTTTTTGTTTGCAAGC
AGCAGATTACGCGCAGAAAAAAAGGATCTCAAGAAGATCCTTTGATCTTTTCTACGGGGTCTGACGCTCA
GTGGAACGAAAACTCACGTTAAGGGATTTTGGTCATGAGATTATCAAAAAGGATCTTCACCTAGATCCTT
TTAAATTAAAAATGAAGTTTTAAATCAATCTAAAGTATATATGAGTAAACTTGGTCTGACAGTTACCAAT
GCTTAATCAGTGAGGCACCTATCTCAGCGATCTGTCTATTTCGTTCATCCATAGTTGCCTGACTCCCCGT
CGTGTAGATAACTACGATACGGGAGGGCTTACCATCTGGCCCCAGTGCTGCAATGATACCGCGAGACCCA
CGCTCACCGGCTCCAGATTTATCAGCAATAAACCAGCCAGCCGGAAGGGCCGAGCGCAGAAGTGGTCCTG
CAACTTTATCCGCCTCCATCCAGTCTATTAATTGTTGCCGGGAAGCTAGAGTAAGTAGTTCGCCAGTTAA
TAGTTTGCGCAACGTTGTTGCCATTGCTACAGGCATCGTGGTGTCACGCTCGTCGTTTGGTATGGCTTCA
TTCAGCTCCGGTTCCCAACGATCAAGGCGAGTTACATGATCCCCCATGTTGTGCAAAAAAGCGGTTAGCT
CCTTCGGTCCTCCGATCGTTGTCAGAAGTAAGTTGGCCGCAGTGTTATCACTCATGGTTATGGCAGCACT
GCATAATTCTCTTACTGTCATGCCATCCGTAAGATGCTTTTCTGTGACTGGTGAGTACTCAACCAAGTCA
TTCTGAGAATAGTGTATGCGGCGACCGAGTTGCTCTTGCCCGGCGTCAATACGGGATAATACCGCGCCAC
ATAGCAGAACTTTAAAAGTGCTCATCATTGGAAAACGTTCTTCGGGGCGAAAACTCTCAAGGATCTTACC
GCTGTTGAGATCCAGTTCGATGTAACCCACTCGTGCACCCAACTGATCTTCAGCATCTTTTACTTTCACC
AGCGTTTCTGGGTGAGCAAAAACAGGAAGGCAAAATGCCGCAAAAAAGGGAATAAGGGCGACACGGAAAT
GTTGAATACTCATACTCTTCCTTTTTCAATATTATTGAAGCATTTATCAGGGTTATTGTCTCATGAGCGG
ATACATATTTGAATGTATTTAGAAAAATAAACAAATAGGGGTTCCGCGCACATTTCCCCGAAAAGTGCCA
CCTGACGTCGACGGATCGGGAGATCTCCCGATCCCCTATGGTGCACTCTCAGTACAATCTGCTCTGATGC
CGCATAGTTAAGCCAGTATCTGCTCCCTGCTTGTGTGTTGGAGGTCGCTGAGTAGTGCGCGAGCAAAATT
TAAGCTACAACAAGGCAAGGCTTGACCGACAATTGCATGAAGAATCTGCTTAGGGTTAGGCGTTTTGCGC
TGCTTCGCGATGTACGGGCCAGATATACGCGTT
